Addgene plasmid #77741: NEK7 gRNA (BRDN0001149173)
Purpose: 3rd generation lentiviral gRNA plasmid targeting human NEK7
Depositing lab: John Doench & David Root. Depositing organization: Broad Institute. Publication: Optimized sgRNA design to maximize activity and minimize off-target effects of CRISPR-Cas9. Doench JG, Fusi N, Sullender M, Hegde M, Vaimberg EW, Donovan KF, Smith I, Tothova Z, Wilen C, Orchard R, Virgin HW, Listgarten J, Root DE. Nat Biotechnol. 2016 Jan 18. doi: 10.1038/nbt.3437. PubMed 26780180.
Backbone
  Vector backbone: lentiGuide-Puro
  Backbone manufacturer: Zhang Lab (Addgene plasmid # 52963)
  Vector type: Mammalian Expression, Lentiviral, CRISPR
  Selectable markers: Puromycin
Growth in bacteria
  Bacterial resistance: Ampicillin, 100 μg/mL
  Growth temperature: 37°C
  Growth strain: DH5alpha
  Copy number: High Copy
Gene/Insert
  Gene/Insert name: NEK7 (alt names: NEK7; NM_133494.2)
  gRNA/shRNA sequence: ATAGCCCATATCCGGTCGTA
  Species: H. sapiens (human)
  Entrez Gene: NEK7
  Promoter: hU6
  Cloning method: Unknown
  Sequencing primers: 5′ U6-F; 3′ pS2-R
Terms and licenses: Academic/Nonprofit Terms; Industry Terms: Not Available to Industry
Depositor comments: The gRNA was designed to target the following Genbank reference sequence(s): NM_133494.2. Note that this plasmid does NOT contain Cas9. It should be used in conjunction with lentiCas9-Blast (Addgene #52962) or otherwise with cell lines already expressing Cas9. Browse the full kinome gRNA library at http://www.addgene.org/pooled-library/broadgpp-human-kinome/ or visit http://www.broadinstitute.org/rnai/public/ for detailed protocols and information.
How to cite: NEK7 gRNA (BRDN0001149173) was a gift from John Doench & David Root (Addgene plasmid # 77741 ; http://n2t.net/addgene:77741 ; RRID:Addgene_77741)
