[The description below was written by a language model from this plasmid's Addgene catalogue record and pLannotate feature annotations shown in this document.]
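Description:
NEK7 gRNA (BRDN0001149173) is a third-generation lentiviral guide RNA plasmid built on the lentiGuide-Puro backbone and designed to direct CRISPR-Cas9 editing of the human NEK7 kinase gene. It is one clone from a human kinome gRNA collection. In bacteria it is maintained at high copy through a ColE1/pUC-type origin and selected with ampicillin via the β-lactamase gene. The backbone also carries an f1 origin, an SV40 origin and residual lac and T7/T3 cloning-vector elements that play no part in the payload.

The transfer cassette is framed by an RSV promoter fused to a truncated HIV-1 5' LTR, which makes genomic RNA production Tat-independent, and a self-inactivating ΔU3 3' LTR followed by an SV40 polyadenylation signal. Between them lie the Ψ packaging signal with a partial gag sequence, the Rev response element for nuclear export of the full-length transcript, and a cPPT/CTS that aids nuclear import in transduced cells. The human U6 RNA polymerase III promoter drives the NEK7-specific spacer joined to the Streptococcus pyogenes gRNA scaffold. Downstream, the EF-1α core promoter with its intron A expresses puromycin N-acetyltransferase, allowing selection of transduced mammalian cells, and a WPRE enhances transcript expression.

The plasmid does not encode Cas9, so it is meant to be used with a separate Cas9 lentiviral vector or in cells already expressing Cas9. Virus production also requires packaging and envelope functions supplied in trans. Typical use is NEK7 knockout in human cells.
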