Features (pLannotate 1.2.2; 29 found; start..end, strand, type, name):
     14..80      +  CDS            small t antigen (fragment): SV40 (simian virus 40) small t antigen
    106..317     +  promoter       EF-1α core promoter: core promoter for human elongation factor EF-1α
    318..1256    +  intron         EF-1α intron A: intron upstream of the start codon of human EF-1α
   1278..1877    +  CDS            PuroR (fragment): puromycin N-acetyltransferase; pac from Streptomyces; confers resistance to puromycin
   1893..2481    +  misc_feature   WPRE: woodchuck hepatitis virus posttranscriptional regulatory element
   2532..2551    +  misc_feature   cPPT/CTS (fragment): central polypurine tract and central termination sequence of HIV-1
   2553..2786    +  LTR            3' LTR (ΔU3): self-inactivating 3' long terminal repeat (LTR) from HIV-1
   2864..2985    +  polyA_signal   SV40 poly(A) signal: SV40 polyadenylation signal
   3025..3160    +  rep_origin     SV40 ori: SV40 origin of replication
   3181..3199    -  promoter       T7 promoter: promoter for bacteriophage T7 RNA polymerase
   3207..3362    +  CDS            lacZα (fragment): LacZα fragment of β-galactosidase; lacZ fragment
   3367..3795    +  rep_origin     f1 ori (sequence partly withheld): f1 bacteriophage origin of replication; arrow indicates direction of (+) strand synthesis
   3848..3952    +  promoter       AmpR promoter: bla
   3953..4813    +  CDS            AmpR: β-lactamase; bla; confers resistance to ampicillin, carbenicillin, and related antibiotics
   4984..5572    +  rep_origin     ori: high-copy-number ColE1/pMB1/pBR322/pUC origin of replication
   5755..5847    +  CDS            lacI (fragment): lac repressor; lacI; The lac repressor binds to the lac operator to inhibit transcription in E. coli. This inhibition can be relieved by adding lactose or isopropyl-β-D-thiogalactopyranoside (IPTG).
   5860..5881    +  protein_bind   CAP binding site: CAP binding activates transcription in the presence of cAMP. E. coli catabolite activator protein
   5896..5926    +  promoter       lac promoter: promoter for the E. coli lac operon
   5934..5950    +  protein_bind   lac operator: The lac repressor binds to the lac operator to inhibit transcription in E. coli. This inhibition can be relieved by adding lactose or isopropyl-β-D-thiogalactopyranoside (IPTG). lac repressor encoded by lacI
   5995..6013    +  promoter       T3 promoter: promoter for bacteriophage T3 RNA polymerase
   6041..6267    +  promoter       RSV promoter: Rous sarcoma virus enhancer/promoter
   6268..6448    +  LTR            5' LTR (truncated): truncated 5' long terminal repeat (LTR) from HIV-1
   6495..6620    +  misc_feature   HIV-1 Ψ: packaging signal of human immunodeficiency virus type 1
   6604..6967    +  CDS            HIV-1 gag (fragment): gag protein from human immunodeficiency virus 1; gag
   7113..7346    +  misc_feature   RRE: The Rev response element (RRE) of HIV-1 allows for Rev-dependent mRNA export from the nucleus to the cytoplasm.
   7723..7749    +  CDS            Rev (fragment): human immunodeficiency virus 1 (HIV-1) Rev protein; rev; enhances nuclear export of unspliced and incompletely spliced viral mRNAs
   7753..7993    +  promoter       U6 promoter: RNA polymerase III promoter for human U6 snRNA
   8023..8098    +  misc_RNA       gRNA scaffold: guide RNA scaffold for the Streptococcus pyogenes CRISPR/Cas9 system
   8154..8271    +  misc_feature   cPPT/CTS: central polypurine tract and central termination sequence of HIV-1
>Addgene plasmid #77741 | NEK7 gRNA (BRDN0001149173) | addgene full sequence | sequence record 188338 | Addgene Assembled Sequence
CCCGGGTGCAAAGATGGATAAAGTTTTAAACAGAGAGGAATCTTTGCAGCTAATGGACCTTCTAGGTCTT
GAAAGGAGTGGGAATTGGCTCCGGTGCCCGTCAGTGGGCAGAGCGCACATCGCCCACAGTCCCCGAGAAG
TTGGGGGGAGGGGTCGGCAATTGATCCGGTGCCTAGAGAAGGTGGCGCGGGGTAAACTGGGAAAGTGATG
TCGTGTACTGGCTCCGCCTTTTTCCCGAGGGTGGGGGAGAACCGTATATAAGTGCAGTAGTCGCCGTGAA
CGTTCTTTTTCGCAACGGGTTTGCCGCCAGAACACAGGTAAGTGCCGTGTGTGGTTCCCGCGGGCCTGGC
CTCTTTACGGGTTATGGCCCTTGCGTGCCTTGAATTACTTCCACCTGGCTGCAGTACGTGATTCTTGATC
CCGAGCTTCGGGTTGGAAGTGGGTGGGAGAGTTCGAGGCCTTGCGCTTAAGGAGCCCCTTCGCCTCGTGC
TTGAGTTGAGGCCTGGCCTGGGCGCTGGGGCCGCCGCGTGCGAATCTGGTGGCACCTTCGCGCCTGTCTC
GCTGCTTTCGATAAGTCTCTAGCCATTTAAAATTTTTGATGACCTGCTGCGACGCTTTTTTTCTGGCAAG
ATAGTCTTGTAAATGCGGGCCAAGATCTGCACACTGGTATTTCGGTTTTTGGGGCCGCGGGCGGCGACGG
GGCCCGTGCGTCCCAGCGCACATGTTCGGCGAGGCGGGGCCTGCGAGCGCGGCCACCGAGAATCGGACGG
GGGTAGTCTCAAGCTGGCCGGCCTGCTCTGGTGCCTGGCCTCGCGCCGCCGTGTATCGCCCCGCCCTGGG
CGGCAAGGCTGGCCCGGTCGGCACCAGTTGCGTGAGCGGAAAGATGGCCGCTTCCCGGCCCTGCTGCAGG
GAGCTCAAAATGGAGGACGCGGCGCTCGGGAGAGCGGGCGGGTGAGTCACCCACACAAAGGAAAAGGGCC
TTTCCGTCCTCAGCCGTCGCTTCATGTGACTCCACGGAGTACCGGGCGCCGTCCAGGCACCTCGATTAGT
TCTCGAGCTTTTGGAGTACGTCGTCTTTAGGTTGGGGGGAGGGGTTTTATGCGATGGAGTTTCCCCACAC
TGAGTGGGTGGAGACTGAAGTTAGGCCAGCTTGGCACTTGATGTAATTCTCCTTGGAATTTGCCCTTTTT
GAGTTTGGATCTTGGTTCATTCTCAAGCCTCAGACAGTGGTTCAAAGTTTTTTTCTTCCATTTCAGGTGT
CGTGACGTACGGCCACCATGACCGAGTACAAGCCCACGGTGCGCCTCGCCACCCGCGACGACGTCCCCAG
GGCCGTACGCACCCTCGCCGCCGCGTTCGCCGACTACCCCGCCACGCGCCACACCGTCGATCCGGACCGC
CACATCGAGCGGGTCACCGAGCTGCAAGAACTCTTCCTCACGCGCGTCGGGCTCGACATCGGCAAGGTGT
GGGTCGCGGACGACGGCGCCGCCGTGGCGGTCTGGACCACGCCGGAGAGCGTCGAAGCGGGGGCGGTGTT
CGCCGAGATCGGCCCGCGCATGGCCGAGTTGAGCGGTTCCCGGCTGGCCGCGCAGCAACAGATGGAAGGC
CTCCTGGCGCCGCACCGGCCCAAGGAGCCCGCGTGGTTCCTGGCCACCGTCGGAGTCTCGCCCGACCACC
AGGGCAAGGGTCTGGGCAGCGCCGTCGTGCTCCCCGGAGTGGAGGCGGCCGAGCGCGCCGGGGTGCCCGC
CTTCCTGGAGACCTCCGCGCCCCGCAACCTCCCCTTCTACGAGCGGCTCGGCTTCACCGTCACCGCCGAC
GTCGAGGTGCCCGAAGGACCGCGCACCTGGTGCATGACCCGCAAGCCCGGTGCCTGAACGCGTTAAGTCG
ACAATCAACCTCTGGATTACAAAATTTGTGAAAGATTGACTGGTATTCTTAACTATGTTGCTCCTTTTAC
GCTATGTGGATACGCTGCTTTAATGCCTTTGTATCATGCTATTGCTTCCCGTATGGCTTTCATTTTCTCC
TCCTTGTATAAATCCTGGTTGCTGTCTCTTTATGAGGAGTTGTGGCCCGTTGTCAGGCAACGTGGCGTGG
TGTGCACTGTGTTTGCTGACGCAACCCCCACTGGTTGGGGCATTGCCACCACCTGTCAGCTCCTTTCCGG
GACTTTCGCTTTCCCCCTCCCTATTGCCACGGCGGAACTCATCGCCGCCTGCCTTGCCCGCTGCTGGACA
GGGGCTCGGCTGTTGGGCACTGACAATTCCGTGGTGTTGTCGGGGAAATCATCGTCCTTTCCTTGGCTGC
TCGCCTGTGTTGCCACCTGGATTCTGCGCGGGACGTCCTTCTGCTACGTCCCTTCGGCCCTCAATCCAGC
GGACCTTCCTTCCCGCGGCCTGCTGCCGGCTCTGCGGCCTCTTCCGCGTCTTCGCCTTCGCCCTCAGACG
AGTCGGATCTCCCTTTGGGCCGCCTCCCCGCGTCGACTTTAAGACCAATGACTTACAAGGCAGCTGTAGA
TCTTAGCCACTTTTTAAAAGAAAAGGGGGGACTGGAAGGGCTAATTCACTCCCAACGAAGACAAGATCTG
CTTTTTGCTTGTACTGGGTCTCTCTGGTTAGACCAGATCTGAGCCTGGGAGCTCTCTGGCTAACTAGGGA
ACCCACTGCTTAAGCCTCAATAAAGCTTGCCTTGAGTGCTTCAAGTAGTGTGTGCCCGTCTGTTGTGTGA
CTCTGGTAACTAGAGATCCCTCAGACCCTTTTAGTCAGTGTGGAAAATCTCTAGCAGTACGTATAGTAGT
TCATGTCATCTTATTATTCAGTATTTATAACTTGCAAAGAAATGAATATCAGAGAGTGAGAGGAACTTGT
TTATTGCAGCTTATAATGGTTACAAATAAAGCAATAGCATCACAAATTTCACAAATAAAGCATTTTTTTC
ACTGCATTCTAGTTGTGGTTTGTCCAAACTCATCAATGTATCTTATCATGTCTGGCTCTAGCTATCCCGC
CCCTAACTCCGCCCATCCCGCCCCTAACTCCGCCCAGTTCCGCCCATTCTCCGCCCCATGGCTGACTAAT
TTTTTTTATTTATGCAGAGGCCGAGGCCGCCTCGGCCTCTGAGCTATTCCAGAAGTAGTGAGGAGGCTTT
TTTGGAGGCCTAGGGACGTACCCAATTCGCCCTATAGTGAGTCGTATTACGCGCGCTCACTGGCCGTCGT
TTTACAACGTCGTGACTGGGAAAACCCTGGCGTTACCCAACTTAATCGCCTTGCAGCACATCCCCCTTTC
GCCAGCTGGCGTAATAGCGAAGAGGCCCGCACCGATCGCCCTTCCCAACAGTTGCGCAGCCTGAATGGCG
AATGGG
[124 nt withheld, positions 3367-3490]
C
[91 nt withheld, positions 3492-3582]
A
[49 nt withheld, positions 3584-3632]
CCTTTGACGTTGGAGTCCACGTTCTTT
[37 nt withheld, positions 3660-3696]
ACCCTATCTCGGTCTATTCTTTTGATTTATAAGGGATTTTGCCGATTTCGGCCTATTGGTTAAAAAATGA
GCTGATTTAACAAAAATTTAACGCGAATTTTAACAAAATATTAACGCTTACAATTTAGGTGGCACTTTTC
GGGGAAATGTGCGCGGAACCCCTATTTGTTTATTTTTCTAAATACATTCAAATATGTATCCGCTCATGAG
ACAATAACCCTGATAAATGCTTCAATAATATTGAAAAAGGAAGAGTATGAGTATTCAACATTTCCGTGTC
GCCCTTATTCCCTTTTTTGCGGCATTTTGCCTTCCTGTTTTTGCTCACCCAGAAACGCTGGTGAAAGTAA
AAGATGCTGAAGATCAGTTGGGTGCACGAGTGGGTTACATCGAACTGGATCTCAACAGCGGTAAGATCCT
TGAGAGTTTTCGCCCCGAAGAACGTTTTCCAATGATGAGCACTTTTAAAGTTCTGCTATGTGGCGCGGTA
TTATCCCGTATTGACGCCGGGCAAGAGCAACTCGGTCGCCGCATACACTATTCTCAGAATGACTTGGTTG
AGTACTCACCAGTCACAGAAAAGCATCTTACGGATGGCATGACAGTAAGAGAATTATGCAGTGCTGCCAT
AACCATGAGTGATAACACTGCGGCCAACTTACTTCTGACAACGATCGGAGGACCGAAGGAGCTAACCGCT
TTTTTGCACAACATGGGGGATCATGTAACTCGCCTTGATCGTTGGGAACCGGAGCTGAATGAAGCCATAC
CAAACGACGAGCGTGACACCACGATGCCTGTAGCAATGGCAACAACGTTGCGCAAACTATTAACTGGCGA
ACTACTTACTCTAGCTTCCCGGCAACAATTAATAGACTGGATGGAGGCGGATAAAGTTGCAGGACCACTT
CTGCGCTCGGCCCTTCCGGCTGGCTGGTTTATTGCTGATAAATCTGGAGCCGGTGAGCGTGGGTCTCGCG
GTATCATTGCAGCACTGGGGCCAGATGGTAAGCCCTCCCGTATCGTAGTTATCTACACGACGGGGAGTCA
GGCAACTATGGATGAACGAAATAGACAGATCGCTGAGATAGGTGCCTCACTGATTAAGCATTGGTAACTG
TCAGACCAAGTTTACTCATATATACTTTAGATTGATTTAAAACTTCATTTTTAATTTAAAAGGATCTAGG
TGAAGATCCTTTTTGATAATCTCATGACCAAAATCCCTTAACGTGAGTTTTCGTTCCACTGAGCGTCAGA
CCCCGTAGAAAAGATCAAAGGATCTTCTTGAGATCCTTTTTTTCTGCGCGTAATCTGCTGCTTGCAAACA
AAAAAACCACCGCTACCAGCGGTGGTTTGTTTGCCGGATCAAGAGCTACCAACTCTTTTTCCGAAGGTAA
CTGGCTTCAGCAGAGCGCAGATACCAAATACTGTTCTTCTAGTGTAGCCGTAGTTAGGCCACCACTTCAA
GAACTCTGTAGCACCGCCTACATACCTCGCTCTGCTAATCCTGTTACCAGTGGCTGCTGCCAGTGGCGAT
AAGTCGTGTCTTACCGGGTTGGACTCAAGACGATAGTTACCGGATAAGGCGCAGCGGTCGGGCTGAACGG
GGGGTTCGTGCACACAGCCCAGCTTGGAGCGAACGACCTACACCGAACTGAGATACCTACAGCGTGAGCT
ATGAGAAAGCGCCACGCTTCCCGAAGGGAGAAAGGCGGACAGGTATCCGGTAAGCGGCAGGGTCGGAACA
GGAGAGCGCACGAGGGAGCTTCCAGGGGGAAACGCCTGGTATCTTTATAGTCCTGTCGGGTTTCGCCACC
TCTGACTTGAGCGTCGATTTTTGTGATGCTCGTCAGGGGGGCGGAGCCTATGGAAAAACGCCAGCAACGC
GGCCTTTTTACGGTTCCTGGCCTTTTGCTGGCCTTTTGCTCACATGTTCTTTCCTGCGTTATCCCCTGAT
TCTGTGGATAACCGTATTACCGCCTTTGAGTGAGCTGATACCGCTCGCCGCAGCCGAACGACCGAGCGCA
GCGAGTCAGTGAGCGAGGAAGCGGAAGAGCGCCCAATACGCAAACCGCCTCTCCCCGCGCGTTGGCCGAT
TCATTAATGCAGCTGGCACGACAGGTTTCCCGACTGGAAAGCGGGCAGTGAGCGCAACGCAATTAATGTG
AGTTAGCTCACTCATTAGGCACCCCAGGCTTTACACTTTATGCTTCCGGCTCGTATGTTGTGTGGAATTG
TGAGCGGATAACAATTTCACACAGGAAACAGCTATGACCATGATTACGCCAAGCGCGCAATTAACCCTCA
CTAAAGGGAACAAAAGCTGGAGCTGCAAGCTTAATGTAGTCTTATGCAATACTCTTGTAGTCTTGCAACA
TGGTAACGATGAGTTAGCAACATGCCTTACAAGGAGAGAAAAAGCACCGTGCATGCCGATTGGTGGAAGT
AAGGTGGTACGATCGTGCCTTATTAGGAAGGCAACAGACGGGTCTGACATGGATTGGACGAACCACTGAA
TTGCCGCATTGCAGAGATATTGTATTTAAGTGCCTAGCTCGATACATAAACGGGTCTCTCTGGTTAGACC
AGATCTGAGCCTGGGAGCTCTCTGGCTAACTAGGGAACCCACTGCTTAAGCCTCAATAAAGCTTGCCTTG
AGTGCTTCAAGTAGTGTGTGCCCGTCTGTTGTGTGACTCTGGTAACTAGAGATCCCTCAGACCCTTTTAG
TCAGTGTGGAAAATCTCTAGCAGTGGCGCCCGAACAGGGACTTGAAAGCGAAAGGGAAACCAGAGGAGCT
CTCTCGACGCAGGACTCGGCTTGCTGAAGCGCGCACGGCAAGAGGCGAGGGGCGGCGACTGGTGAGTACG
CCAAAAATTTTGACTAGCGGAGGCTAGAAGGAGAGAGATGGGTGCGAGAGCGTCAGTATTAAGCGGGGGA
GAATTAGATCGCGATGGGAAAAAATTCGGTTAAGGCCAGGGGGAAAGAAAAAATATAAATTAAAACATAT
AGTATGGGCAAGCAGGGAGCTAGAACGATTCGCAGTTAATCCTGGCCTGTTAGAAACATCAGAAGGCTGT
AGACAAATACTGGGACAGCTACAACCATCCCTTCAGACAGGATCAGAAGAACTTAGATCATTATATAATA
CAGTAGCAACCCTCTATTGTGTGCATCAAAGGATAGAGATAAAAGACACCAAGGAAGCTTTAGACAAGAT
AGAGGAAGAGCAAAACAAAAGTAAGACCACCGCACAGCAAGCGGCCGCTGATCTTCAGACCTGGAGGAGG
AGATATGAGGGACAATTGGAGAAGTGAATTATATAAATATAAAGTAGTAAAAATTGAACCATTAGGAGTA
GCACCCACCAAGGCAAAGAGAAGAGTGGTGCAGAGAGAAAAAAGAGCAGTGGGAATAGGAGCTTTGTTCC
TTGGGTTCTTGGGAGCAGCAGGAAGCACTATGGGCGCAGCGTCAATGACGCTGACGGTACAGGCCAGACA
ATTATTGTCTGGTATAGTGCAGCAGCAGAACAATTTGCTGAGGGCTATTGAGGCGCAACAGCATCTGTTG
CAACTCACAGTCTGGGGCATCAAGCAGCTCCAGGCAAGAATCCTGGCTGTGGAAAGATACCTAAAGGATC
AACAGCTCCTGGGGATTTGGGGTTGCTCTGGAAAACTCATTTGCACCACTGCTGTGCCTTGGAATGCTAG
TTGGAGTAATAAATCTCTGGAACAGATTTGGAATCACACGACCTGGATGGAGTGGGACAGAGAAATTAAC
AATTACACAAGCTTAATACACTCCTTAATTGAAGAATCGCAAAACCAGCAAGAAAAGAATGAACAAGAAT
TATTGGAATTAGATAAATGGGCAAGTTTGTGGAATTGGTTTAACATAACAAATTGGCTGTGGTATATAAA
ATTATTCATAATGATAGTAGGAGGCTTGGTAGGTTTAAGAATAGTTTTTGCTGTACTTTCTATAGTGAAT
AGAGTTAGGCAGGGATATTCACCATTATCGTTTCAGACCCACCTCCCAACCCCGAGGGGACCCAGAGAGG
GCCTATTTCCCATGATTCCTTCATATTTGCATATACGATACAAGGCTGTTAGAGAGATAATTAGAATTAA
TTTGACTGTAAACACAAAGATATTAGTACAAAATACGTGACGTAGAAAGTAATAATTTCTTGGGTAGTTT
GCAGTTTTAAAATTATGTTTTAAAATGGACTATCATATGCTTACCGTAACTTGAAAGTATTTCGATTTCT
TGGCTTTATATATCTTGTGGAAAGGACGAAACACCGATAGCCCATATCCGGTCGTAGTTTTAGAGCTAGA
AATAGCAAGTTAAAATAAGGCTAGTCCGTTATCAACTTGAAAAAGTGGCACCGAGTCGGTGCTTTTTTAA
GCTTGGCGTAACTAGATCTTGAGACAAATGGCAGTATTCATCCACAATTTTAAAAGAAAAGGGGGGATTG
GGGGGTACAGTGCAGGGGAAAGAATAGTAGACATAATAGCAACAGACATACAAACTAAAGAATTACAAAA
ACAAATTACAAAAATTCAAAATTTTCGGGTTTATTACAGGGACAGCAGAGATCCACTTTGGCGCCGGCTC
GAGGGGG
