>Addgene plasmid #77741 | NEK7 gRNA (BRDN0001149173) | depositor partial sequence | sequence record 145201 | Target Sequence
ATAGCCCATATCCGGTCGTA
