>Addgene plasmid #77741 | NEK7 gRNA (BRDN0001149173) | addgene partial sequence | sequence record 188337 | hU6-F
ACGTAGAAAGTAATAATTTCTTGGGTAGTTTGCAGTTTTAAAATTATGTTTTAAAATGGACTATCATATG
CTTACCGTAACTTGAAAGTATTTCGATTTCTTGGCTTTATATATCTTGTGGAAAGGACGAAACACCGATA
GCCCATATCCGGTCGTAGTTTTAGAGCTAGAAATAGCAAGTTAAAATAAGGCTAGTCCGTTATCAACTTG
AAAAAGTGGCACCGAGTCGGTGCTTTTTTAAGCTTGGCGTAACTAGATCTTGAGACAAATGGCAGTATTC
ATCCACAATTTTAAAAGAAAAGGGGGGATTGGGGGGTACAGTGCAGGGGAAAGAATAGTAGACATAATAG
CAACAGACATACAAACTAAAGAATTACAAAAACAAATTACAAAAATTCAAAATTTTCGGGTTTATTACAG
GGACAGCAGAGATCCACTTTGGCGCCGGCTCGAGGGGGCCCGGGTGCAAAGATGGATAAAGTTTTAAACA
GAGAGGAATCTTTGCAGCTAATGGACCTTCTAGGTCTTGAAAGGAGTGGGAATTGGCTCCGGTGCCCGTC
AGTGGGCAGA
